Addgene plasmid #128755: pU6-sgRNA EF1Alpha-puro-T2A-BFP.CYRANO
Purpose: Expresses CYRANO gRNA for CRISPRi
Depositing lab: David Bartel. Depositing organization: Whitehead Institute for Biomedical Research. Publication: A Network of Noncoding Regulatory RNAs Acts in the Mammalian Brain. Kleaveland B, Shi CY, Stefano J, Bartel DP. Cell. 2018 Jul 12;174(2):350-362.e17. doi: 10.1016/j.cell.2018.05.022. Epub 2018 Jun 7. PubMed 29887379.
Backbone
  Vector backbone: pSICO derivative
  Total vector size (bp): 8877
  Vector type: Mammalian Expression, Lentiviral, CRISPR
  Selectable markers: Puromycin
Growth in bacteria
  Bacterial resistance: Ampicillin, 100 μg/mL
  Growth temperature: 30°C
  Growth strain: NEB Stable
  Copy number: Low Copy
Gene/Insert
  Gene/Insert name: CYRANO sgRNA
  gRNA/shRNA sequence: GCCCAGAGGCCAGTTTGCAG
  Species: H. sapiens (human)
  Entrez Gene: OIP5-AS1 (a.k.a. cyrano, linc-OIP5)
  Promoter: mU6
  Cloning method: Restriction Enzyme; 5′ cloning site BstXI (not destroyed); 3′ cloning site BlpI (not destroyed)
  Sequencing primers: 5′ mU6-F
Terms and licenses: Academic/Nonprofit Terms; Industry Terms: Not Available to Industry
How to cite: pU6-sgRNA EF1Alpha-puro-T2A-BFP.CYRANO was a gift from David Bartel (Addgene plasmid # 128755 ; http://n2t.net/addgene:128755 ; RRID:Addgene_128755)
