[The description below was written by a language model from this plasmid's Addgene catalogue record and pLannotate feature annotations shown in this document.]
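Description:
pU6-sgRNA EF1Alpha-puro-T2A-BFP.CYRANO is an 8,877 bp lentiviral sgRNA expression plasmid built on a pSICO-derived backbone and designed for CRISPR interference in mammalian cells. It is propagated in bacteria through a ColE1/pUC-type origin with ampicillin selection (AmpR under its own bla promoter). The catalogue lists it as low copy and grown in a recombination-reducing strain, as is common for plasmids carrying repeated LTRs. The viral portion begins with a CMV enhancer/promoter fused to a truncated HIV-1 5' LTR, which drives transcription of the vector genome in packaging cells. This is followed by the Ψ packaging signal with a gag fragment, the Rev response element for nuclear export of the genomic RNA, and the cPPT/CTS. A WPRE sits upstream of the 3' LTR region to boost transcript levels.

The payload consists of two units. A mouse U6 (Pol III) promoter, named in the catalogue but not picked up in the feature table, drives a guide RNA against human CYRANO (OIP5-AS1), a long noncoding RNA. The targeting sequence was inserted between BstXI and BlpI sites upstream of the S. pyogenes sgRNA scaffold, annotated here as a tracrRNA fragment. Downstream, an EF-1α promoter expresses puromycin N-acetyltransferase and TagBFP. According to the plasmid name these are joined by a T2A peptide, so transduced cells can be both drug-selected and tracked by blue fluorescence. Two loxP sites, a legacy of the pSICO design, flank the region spanning the scaffold and the marker cassette. The plasmid encodes no Cas protein, so it must be used in cells that separately express a dCas9-based repressor in order to silence CYRANO transcription.
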