Features (pLannotate 1.2.2; 23 found; start..end, strand, type, name):
    224..423     +  promoter       CMV promoter: human cytomegalovirus (CMV) immediate early promoter
    441..621     +  LTR            5' LTR (truncated): truncated 5' long terminal repeat (LTR) from HIV-1
    668..793     +  misc_feature   HIV-1 Ψ: packaging signal of human immunodeficiency virus type 1
    777..1115    +  CDS            HIV-1 gag (fragment): gag protein from human immunodeficiency virus 1; gag
   1290..1523    +  misc_feature   RRE: The Rev response element (RRE) of HIV-1 allows for Rev-dependent mRNA export from the nucleus to the cytoplasm.
   1900..2000    +  CDS            Rev (fragment): human immunodeficiency virus 1 (HIV-1) Rev protein; rev; enhances nuclear export of unspliced and incompletely spliced viral mRNAs
   2050..2167    +  misc_feature   cPPT/CTS: central polypurine tract and central termination sequence of HIV-1
   2420..2453    +  protein_bind   loxP: Cre-mediated recombination occurs in the 8-bp core sequence (GCATACAT). Cre recombinase
   2578..2645    +  misc_RNA       tracrRNA (fragment): trans-activating CRISPR RNA for the Streptococcus pyogenes CRISPR/Cas9 system
   2710..3881    +  promoter       EF-1α promoter: strong constitutive promoter for human elongation factor EF-1α
   3893..4489    +  CDS            PuroR: puromycin N-acetyltransferase; pac from Streptomyces alboniger; confers resistance to puromycin
   4565..5263    +  CDS            TagBFP: monomeric blue fluorescent protein mammalian codon-optimized
   5283..5316    +  protein_bind   loxP: Cre-mediated recombination occurs in the 8-bp core sequence (GCATACAT). Cre recombinase
   5349..5372    +  misc_feature   MCS (fragment): pBluescript multiple cloning site
   5372..5960    +  misc_feature   WPRE: woodchuck hepatitis virus posttranscriptional regulatory element
   5961..5980    +  misc_feature   MCS (fragment): pBluescript multiple cloning site
   5982..6482    +  CDS            nef (fragment): NEF_HV1LA - Experimental evidence at protein level: Swiss-Prot protein existence level 1. Extracellular Nef protein targets CD4(+) T-lymphocytes for apoptosis by interacting with CXCR4 surface receptors. From Human immunodeficiency virus type 1 group M subtype B (isolate Lai) (HIV-1).
   6489..6669    +  LTR            5' LTR (truncated): truncated 5' long terminal repeat (LTR) from HIV-1
   6731..7319    -  rep_origin     ori: high-copy-number ColE1/pMB1/pBR322/pUC origin of replication
   7490..8350    -  CDS            AmpR: β-lactamase; bla; confers resistance to ampicillin, carbenicillin, and related antibiotics
   8351..8455    -  promoter       AmpR promoter: bla
   8514..8566    -  misc_feature   bom (fragment): basis of mobility region from pBR322
   8721..223     +  enhancer       CMV enhancer (across the origin): human cytomegalovirus immediate early enhancer
>Addgene plasmid #128755 | pU6-sgRNA EF1Alpha-puro-T2A-BFP.CYRANO | addgene full sequence | sequence record 254142 | Addgene NGS Result
TCCCATAGTAACGCCAATAGGGACTTTCCATTGACGTCAATGGGTGGAGTATTTACGGTAAACTGCCCAC
TTGGCAGTACATCAAGTGTATCATATGCCAAGTACGCCCCCTATTGACGTCAATGACGGTAAATGGCCCG
CCTGGCATTATGCCCAGTACATGACCTTATGGGACTTTCCTACTTGGCAGTACATCTACGTATTAGTCAT
CGCTATTACCATGGTGATGCGGTTTTGGCAGTACATCAATGGGCGTGGATAGCGGTTTGACTCACGGGGA
TTTCCAAGTCTCCACCCCATTGACGTCAATGGGAGTTTGTTTTGGCACCAAAATCAACGGGACTTTCCAA
AATGTCGTAACAACTCCGCCCCATTGACGCAAATGGGCGGTAGGCGTGTACGGTGGGAGGTCTATATAAG
CAGCGCGTTTTGCCTGTACTGGGTCTCTCTGGTTAGACCAGATCTGAGCCTGGGAGCTCTCTGGCTAACT
AGGGAACCCACTGCTTAAGCCTCAATAAAGCTTGCCTTGAGTGCTTCAAGTAGTGTGTGCCCGTCTGTTG
TGTGACTCTGGTAACTAGAGATCCCTCAGACCCTTTTAGTCAGTGTGGAAAATCTCTAGCAGTGGCGCCC
GAACAGGGACTTGAAAGCGAAAGGGAAACCAGAGGAGCTCTCTCGACGCAGGACTCGGCTTGCTGAAGCG
CGCACGGCAAGAGGCGAGGGGCGGCGACTGGTGAGTACGCCAAAAATTTTGACTAGCGGAGGCTAGAAGG
AGAGAGATGGGTGCGAGAGCGTCAGTATTAAGCGGGGGAGAATTAGATCGCGATGGGAAAAAATTCGGTT
AAGGCCAGGGGGAAAGAAAAAATATAAATTAAAACATATAGTATGGGCAAGCAGGGAGCTAGAACGATTC
GCAGTTAATCCTGGCCTGTTAGAAACATCAGAAGGCTGTAGACAAATACTGGGACAGCTACAACCATCCC
TTCAGACAGGATCAGAAGAACTTAGATCATTATATAATACAGTAGCAACCCTCTATTGTGTGCATCAAAG
GATAGAGATAAAAGACACCAAGGAAGCTTTAGACAAGATAGAGGAAGAGCAAAACAAAAGTAAGACCACC
GCACAGCAAGCGGCCGGCCGCTGATCTTCAGACCTGGAGGAGGAGATATGAGGGACAATTGGAGAAGTGA
ATTATATAAATATAAAGTAGTAAAAATTGAACCATTAGGAGTAGCACCCACCAAGGCAAAGAGAAGAGTG
GTGCAGAGAGAAAAAAGAGCAGTGGGAATAGGAGCTTTGTTCCTTGGGTTCTTGGGAGCAGCAGGAAGCA
CTATGGGCGCAGCGTCAATGACGCTGACGGTACAGGCCAGACAATTATTGTCTGGTATAGTGCAGCAGCA
GAACAATTTGCTGAGGGCTATTGAGGCGCAACAGCATCTGTTGCAACTCACAGTCTGGGGCATCAAGCAG
CTCCAGGCAAGAATCCTGGCTGTGGAAAGATACCTAAAGGATCAACAGCTCCTGGGGATTTGGGGTTGCT
CTGGAAAACTCATTTGCACCACTGCTGTGCCTTGGAATGCTAGTTGGAGTAATAAATCTCTGGAACAGAT
TTGGAATCACACGACCTGGATGGAGTGGGACAGAGAAATTAACAATTACACAAGCTTAATACACTCCTTA
ATTGAAGAATCGCAAAACCAGCAAGAAAAGAATGAACAAGAATTATTGGAATTAGATAAATGGGCAAGTT
TGTGGAATTGGTTTAACATAACAAATTGGCTGTGGTATATAAAATTATTCATAATGATAGTAGGAGGCTT
GGTAGGTTTAAGAATAGTTTTTGCTGTACTTTCTATAGTGAATAGAGTTAGGCAGGGATATTCACCATTA
TCGTTTCAGACCCACCTCCCAACCCCGAGGGGACCCGACAGGCCCGAAGGAATAGAAGAAGAAGGTGGAG
AGAGAGACAGAGACAGATCCATTCGATTAGTGAACGGATCGGCACTGCGTGCGCCAATTCTGCAGACAAA
TGGCAGTATTCATCCACAATTTTAAAAGAAAAGGGGGGATTGGGGGGTACAGTGCAGGGGAAAGAATAGT
AGACATAATAGCAACAGACATACAAACTAAAGAATTACAAAAACAAATTACAAAAATTCAAAATTTTCGG
GTTTATTACAGGGACAGCAGAGATCCAGTTTGGTTAGTACCGGGCCCGCTCTAGAGATCCGACGCGCCAT
CTCTAGGCCCGCGCCGGCCCCCTCGCACGGACTTGTGGGAGAAGCTCGGCTACTCCCCTGCCCCGGTTAA
TTTGCATATAATATTTCCTAGTAACTATAGAGGCTTAATGTGCGATAAAAGACAGATAATCTGTTCTTTT
TAATACTAGCTACATTTTACATGATAGGCTTGGATTTCTATAACTTCGTATAGCATACATTATACGAAGT
TATAAACAGCACAAAAGGAAACTCACCCTAACTGTAAAGTAATTGTGTGTTTTGAGACTATAAGTATCCC
TTGGAGAACCACCTTGTTGGCCCAGAGGCCAGTTTGCAGGTTTAAGAGCTAAGCTGGAAACAGCATAGCA
AGTTTAAATAAGGCTAGTCCGTTATCAACTTGAAAAAGTGGCACCGAGTCGGTGCTTTTTTTCTCGAGTA
CTAGGATCCATTAGGCGGCCGCGTGGATAACCGTATTACCGCCATGCATGTGCCCGTCAGTGGGCAGAGC
GCACATCGCCCACAGTCCCCGAGAAGTTGGGGGGAGGGGTCGGCAATTGAACCGGTGCCTAGAGAAGGTG
GCGCGGGGTAAACTGGGAAAGTGATGTCGTGTACTGGCTCCGCCTTTTTCCCGAGGGTGGGGGAGAACCG
TATATAAGTGCAGTAGTCGCCGTGAACGTTCTTTTTCGCAACGGGTTTGCCGCCAGAACACAGGTAAGTG
CCGTGTGTGGTTCCCGCGGGCCTGGCCTCTTTACGGGTTATGGCCCTTGCGTGCCTTGAATTACTTCCAC
CTGGCTGCAGTACGTGATTCTTGATCCCGAGCTTCGGGTTGGAAGTGGGTGGGAGAGTTCGAGGCCTTGC
GCTTAAGGAGCCCCTTCGCCTCGTGCTTGAGTTGAGGCCTGGCCTGGGCGCTGGGGCCGCCGCGTGCGAA
TCTGGTGGCACCTTCGCGCCTGTCTCGCTGCTTTCGATAAGTCTCTAGCCATTTAAAATTTTTGATGACC
TGCTGCGACGCTTTTTTTCTGGCAAGATAGTCTTGTAAATGCGGGCCAAGATCTGCACACTGGTATTTCG
GTTTTTGGGGCCGCGGGCGGCGACGGGGCCCGTGCGTCCCAGCGCACATGTTCGGCGAGGCGGGGCCTGC
GAGCGCGGCCACCGAGAATCGGACGGGGGTAGTCTCAAGCTGGCCGGCCTGCTCTGGTGCCTGGCCTCGC
GCCGCCGTGTATCGCCCCGCCCTGGGCGGCAAGGCTGGCCCGGTCGGCACCAGTTGCGTGAGCGGAAAGA
TGGCCGCTTCCCGGCCCTGCTGCAGGGAGCTCAAAATGGAGGACGCGGCGCTCGGGAGAGCGGGCGGGTG
AGTCACCCACACAAAGGAAAAGGGCCTTTCCGTCCTCAGCCGTCGCTTCATGTGACTCCACGGAGTACCG
GGCGCCGTCCAGGCACCTCGATTAGTTCTCGCGCTTTTGGAGTACGTCGTCTTTAGGTTGGGGGGAGGGG
TTTTATGCGATGGAGTTTCCCCACACTGAGTGGGTGGAGACTGAAGTTAGGCCAGCTTGGCACTTGATGT
AATTCTCCTTGGAATTTGCCCTTTTTGAGTTTGGATCTTGGTTCATTCTCAAGCCTCAGACAGTGGTTCA
AAGTTTTTTTCTTCCATTTCAGGTGTCGTGAGCTAGCCCACCATGACCGAGTACAAGCCCACGGTGCGCC
TCGCCACCCGCGACGACGTCCCCCGGGCCGTACGCACCCTCGCCGCCGCGTTCGCCGACTACCCCGCCAC
GCGCCACACCGTCGACCCGGACCGCCACATCGAGCGGGTCACCGAGCTGCAAGAACTCTTCCTCACGCGC
GTCGGGCTCGACATCGGCAAGGTGTGGGTCGCGGACGACGGCGCCGCGGTGGCGGTCTGGACCACGCCGG
AGAGCGTCGAAGCGGGGGCGGTGTTCGCCGAGATCGGCCCGCGCATGGCCGAGTTGAGCGGTTCCCGGCT
GGCCGCGCAGCAACAGATGGAAGGCCTCCTGGCGCCGCACCGGCCCAAGGAGCCCGCGTGGTTCCTGGCC
ACCGTCGGCGTCTCGCCCGACCACCAGGGCAAGGGTCTGGGCAGCGCCGTCGTGCTCCCCGGAGTGGAGG
CGGCCGAGCGCGCCGGGGTGCCCGCCTTCCTGGAGACCTCCGCGCCCCGCAACCTCCCCTTCTACGAGCG
GCTCGGCTTCACCGTCACCGCCGACGTCGAGGTGCCCGAAGGACCGCGCACCTGGTGCATGACCCGCAAG
CCCGGTGCCGGATCGGGAGAGGGCAGAGGAAGTCTGCTAACATGCGGTGACGTCGAGGAGAATCCTGGCC
CACCGGTCGCCACCAGCGAGCTGATTAAGGAGAACATGCACATGAAGCTGTACATGGAGGGCACCGTGGA
CAACCATCACTTCAAGTGCACATCCGAGGGCGAAGGCAAGCCCTACGAGGGCACCCAGACCATGAGAATC
AAGGTGGTCGAGGGCGGCCCTCTCCCCTTCGCCTTCGACATCCTGGCTACTAGCTTCCTCTACGGCAGCA
AGACCTTCATCAACCACACCCAGGGCATCCCCGACTTCTTCAAGCAGTCCTTCCCTGAGGGCTTCACATG
GGAGAGAGTCACCACATACGAAGACGGGGGCGTGCTGACCGCTACCCAGGACACCAGCCTCCAGGACGGC
TGCCTCATCTACAACGTCAAGATCAGAGGGGTGAACTTCACATCCAACGGCCCTGTGATGCAGAAGAAAA
CACTCGGCTGGGAGGCCTTCACCGAGACGCTGTACCCCGCTGACGGCGGCCTGGAAGGCAGAAACGACAT
GGCCCTGAAGCTCGTGGGCGGGAGCCATCTGATCGCAAACATCAAGACCACATATAGATCCAAGAAACCC
GCTAAGAACCTCAAGATGCCTGGCGTCTACTATGTGGACTACAGACTGGAAAGAATCAAGGAGGCCAACA
ACGAGACCTACGTCGAGCAGCACGAGGTGGCAGTGGCCAGATACTGCGACCTCCCTAGCAAACTGGGGCA
CAAGCTTAATTAAGAATTCGTCGAGGGACCTAATAACTTCGTATAGCATACATTATACGAAGTTATACAT
GTTTAAGGGTTCCGGTTCCACTAGGTACAATTCGATATCAAGCTTATCGATAATCAACCTCTGGATTACA
AAATTTGTGAAAGATTGACTGGTATTCTTAACTATGTTGCTCCTTTTACGCTATGTGGATACGCTGCTTT
AATGCCTTTGTATCATGCTATTGCTTCCCGTATGGCTTTCATTTTCTCCTCCTTGTATAAATCCTGGTTG
CTGTCTCTTTATGAGGAGTTGTGGCCCGTTGTCAGGCAACGTGGCGTGGTGTGCACTGTGTTTGCTGACG
CAACCCCCACTGGTTGGGGCATTGCCACCACCTGTCAGCTCCTTTCCGGGACTTTCGCTTTCCCCCTCCC
TATTGCCACGGCGGAACTCATCGCCGCCTGCCTTGCCCGCTGCTGGACAGGGGCTCGGCTGTTGGGCACT
GACAATTCCGTGGTGTTGTCGGGGAAATCATCGTCCTTTCCTTGGCTGCTCGCCTGTGTTGCCACCTGGA
TTCTGCGCGGGACGTCCTTCTGCTACGTCCCTTCGGCCCTCAATCCAGCGGACCTTCCTTCCCGCGGCCT
GCTGCCGGCTCTGCGGCCTCTTCCGCGTCTTCGCCTTCGCCCTCAGACGAGTCGGATCTCCCTTTGGGCC
GCCTCCCCGCATCGATACCGTCGACCTCGATCGAGACCTAGAAAAACATGGAGCAATCACAAGTAGCAAT
ACAGCAGCTACCAATGCTGATTGTGCCTGGCTAGAAGCACAAGAGGAGGAGGAGGTGGGTTTTCCAGTCA
CACCTCAGGTACCTTTAAGACCAATGACTTACAAGGCAGCTGTAGATCTTAGCCACTTTTTAAAAGAAAA
GGGGGGACTGGAAGGGCTAATTCACTCCCAACGAAGACAAGATATCCTTGATCTGTGGATCTACCACACA
CAAGGCTACTTCCCTGATTGGCAGAACTACACACCAGGGCCAGGGATCAGATATCCACTGACCTTTGGAT
GGTGCTACAAGCTAGTACCAGTTGAGCAAGAGAAGGTAGAAGAAGCCAATGAAGGAGAGAACACCCGCTT
GTTACACCCTGTGAGCCTGCATGGGATGGATGACCCGGAGAGAGAAGTATTAGAGTGGAGGTTTGACAGC
CGCCTAGCATTTCATCACATGGCCCGAGAGCTGCATCCGGACTGTACTGGGTCTCTCTGGTTAGACCAGA
TCTGAGCCTGGGAGCTCTCTGGCTAACTAGGGAACCCACTGCTTAAGCCTCAATAAAGCTTGCCTTGAGT
GCTTCAAGTAGTGTGTGCCCGTCTGTTGTGTGACTCTGGTAACTAGAGATCCCTCAGACCCTTTTAGTCA
GTGTGGAAAATCTCTAGCAGCATGTGAGCAAAAGGCCAGCAAAAGGCCAGGAACCGTAAAAAGGCCGCGT
TGCTGGCGTTTTTCCATAGGCTCCGCCCCCCTGACGAGCATCACAAAAATCGACGCTCAAGTCAGAGGTG
GCGAAACCCGACAGGACTATAAAGATACCAGGCGTTTCCCCCTGGAAGCTCCCTCGTGCGCTCTCCTGTT
CCGACCCTGCCGCTTACCGGATACCTGTCCGCCTTTCTCCCTTCGGGAAGCGTGGCGCTTTCTCATAGCT
CACGCTGTAGGTATCTCAGTTCGGTGTAGGTCGTTCGCTCCAAGCTGGGCTGTGTGCACGAACCCCCCGT
TCAGCCCGACCGCTGCGCCTTATCCGGTAACTATCGTCTTGAGTCCAACCCGGTAAGACACGACTTATCG
CCACTGGCAGCAGCCACTGGTAACAGGATTAGCAGAGCGAGGTATGTAGGCGGTGCTACAGAGTTCTTGA
AGTGGTGGCCTAACTACGGCTACACTAGAAGAACAGTATTTGGTATCTGCGCTCTGCTGAAGCCAGTTAC
CTTCGGAAAAAGAGTTGGTAGCTCTTGATCCGGCAAACAAACCACCGCTGGTAGCGGTGGTTTTTTTGTT
TGCAAGCAGCAGATTACGCGCAGAAAAAAAGGATCTCAAGAAGATCCTTTGATCTTTTCTACGGGGTCTG
ACGCTCAGTGGAACGAAAACTCACGTTAAGGGATTTTGGTCATGAGATTATCAAAAAGGATCTTCACCTA
GATCCTTTTAAATTAAAAATGAAGTTTTAAATCAATCTAAAGTATATATGAGTAAACTTGGTCTGACAGT
TACCAATGCTTAATCAGTGAGGCACCTATCTCAGCGATCTGTCTATTTCGTTCATCCATAGTTGCCTGAC
TCCCCGTCGTGTAGATAACTACGATACGGGAGGGCTTACCATCTGGCCCCAGTGCTGCAATGATACCGCG
AGACCCACGCTCACCGGCTCCAGATTTATCAGCAATAAACCAGCCAGCCGGAAGGGCCGAGCGCAGAAGT
GGTCCTGCAACTTTATCCGCCTCCATCCAGTCTATTAATTGTTGCCGGGAAGCTAGAGTAAGTAGTTCGC
CAGTTAATAGTTTGCGCAACGTTGTTGCCATTGCTACAGGCATCGTGGTGTCACGCTCGTCGTTTGGTAT
GGCTTCATTCAGCTCCGGTTCCCAACGATCAAGGCGAGTTACATGATCCCCCATGTTGTGCAAAAAAGCG
GTTAGCTCCTTCGGTCCTCCGATCGTTGTCAGAAGTAAGTTGGCCGCAGTGTTATCACTCATGGTTATGG
CAGCACTGCATAATTCTCTTACTGTCATGCCATCCGTAAGATGCTTTTCTGTGACTGGTGAGTACTCAAC
CAAGTCATTCTGAGAATAGTGTATGCGGCGACCGAGTTGCTCTTGCCCGGCGTCAATACGGGATAATACC
GCGCCACATAGCAGAACTTTAAAAGTGCTCATCATTGGAAAACGTTCTTCGGGGCGAAAACTCTCAAGGA
TCTTACCGCTGTTGAGATCCAGTTCGATGTAACCCACTCGTGCACCCAACTGATCTTCAGCATCTTTTAC
TTTCACCAGCGTTTCTGGGTGAGCAAAAACAGGAAGGCAAAATGCCGCAAAAAAGGGAATAAGGGCGACA
CGGAAATGTTGAATACTCATACTCTTCCTTTTTCAATATTATTGAAGCATTTATCAGGGTTATTGTCTCA
TGAGCGGATACATATTTGAATGTATTTAGAAAAATAAACAAATAGGGGTTCCGCGCACATTTCCCCGAAA
AGTGCCACCTGACGTCGACGGATCGGGAGATCTCCCGATCCCCTATGGTGCACTCTCAGTACAATCTGCT
CTGATGCCGCATAGTTAAGCCAGTATCTGCTCCCTGCTTGTGTGTTGGAGGTCGCTGAGTAGTGCGCGAG
CAAAATTTAAGCTACAACAAGGCAAGGCTTGACCGACAATTGCATGAAGAATCTGCTTAGGGTTAGGCGT
TTTGCGCTGCTTCGCGATGTACGGGCCAGATATACGCGTTGACATTGATTATTGACTAGTTATTAATAGT
AATCAATTACGGGGTCATTAGTTCATAGCCCATATATGGAGTTCCGCGTTACATAACTTACGGTAAATGG
CCCGCCTGGCTGACCGCCCAACGACCCCCGCCCATTGACGTCAATAATGACGTATGT
